>Addgene plasmid #26807 | pcDNA3.1-2xFLAG-SREBP-2 | addgene full sequence | sequence record 322452 | Addgene NGS Result
GACGGATCGGGAGATCTCCCGATCCCCTATGGTGCACTCTCAGTACAATCTGCTCTGATGCCGCATAGTT
AAGCCAGTATCTGCTCCCTGCTTGTGTGTTGGAGGTCGCTGAGTAGTGCGCGAGCAAAATTTAAGCTACA
ACAAGGCAAGGCTTGACCGACAATTGCATGAAGAATCTGCTTAGGGTTAGGCGTTTTGCGCTGCTTCGCG
ATGTACGGGCCAGATATACGCGTTGACATTGATTATTGACTAGTTATTAATAGTAATCAATTACGGGGTC
ATTAGTTCATAGCCCATATATGGAGTTCCGCGTTACATAACTTACGGTAAATGGCCCGCCTGGCTGACCG
CCCAACGACCCCCGCCCATTGACGTCAATAATGACGTATGTTCCCATAGTAACGCCAATAGGGACTTTCC
ATTGACGTCAATGGGTGGAGTATTTACGGTAAACTGCCCACTTGGCAGTACATCAAGTGTATCATATGCC
AAGTACGCCCCCTATTGACGTCAATGACGGTAAATGGCCCGCCTGGCATTATGCCCAGTACATGACCTTA
TGGGACTTTCCTACTTGGCAGTACATCTACGTATTAGTCATCGCTATTACCATGGTGATGCGGTTTTGGC
AGTACATCAATGGGCGTGGATAGCGGTTTGACTCACGGGGATTTCCAAGTCTCCACCCCATTGACGTCAA
TGGGAGTTTGTTTTGGCACCAAAATCAACGGGACTTTCCAAAATGTCGTAACAACTCCGCCCCATTGACG
CAAATGGGCGGTAGGCGTGTACGGTGGGAGGTCTATATAAGCAGAGCTCTCTGGCTAACTAGAGAACCCA
CTGCTTACTGGCTTATCGAAATTAATACGACTCACTATAGGGAGACCCAAGCTGGCTAGCTCGAGCTATG
GATTACAAGGATGACGACGATAAGGATTACAAGGATGACGACGATAAGAAGCTTGGTACCGAGCTCGGAT
CCAGCCCGGGCGAATTCAGATCCATGGACGACAGCGGCGAGGTGGGTGGTCTGGAGACCATGGAGACCCT
CACGGAGCTGGGCGACGAGCTGACCCTGGGAGACATCGACGAGATGCTGCAATTTGTCAGTAATCAAGTG
GGAGAGTTCCCTGACTTGTTTTCAGAACAGCTGTGTAGCTCCTTTCCTGGCAGTGGTGGTAGTGGTAGCA
GCAGCGGCAGCAGTGGCAGCAGCAGCAGCAGCAGCAATAGCAGGGGCAGCAGCAGCGGAGCTGTGGACCC
TTCAGTGCAACGGTCATTCACCCAGGTCACATTACCTTCCTTCTCTCCCTCGGCGGCCTCCCCACAGGCT
CCAACTCTGCAAGTCAAGGTTTCTCCCACCTCAGTTCCCACCACACCCAGGGCAACTCCTATTCTTCAGC
CCCGCCCCCAGCCCCAGCCTCAACCTCAAACTCAGCTGCAACAACAGACGGTAATGATCACGCCAACATT
CAGCACCACTCCGCAGACGAGGATCATCCAGCAGCCTTTGATATACCAGAATGCAGCTACTAGCTTTCAA
GTCCTTCAGCCTCAAGTCCAAAGCCTGGTGACATCCTCCCAGGTACAGCCGGTCACCATTCAGCAGCAGG
TGCAGACAGTACAGGCCCAGCGGGTGCTGACACAAACGGCCAATGGCACGCTGCAGACCCTTGCCCCGGC
TACGGTGCAGACAGTTGCTGCGCCACAGGTGCAGCAGGTCCCGGTCCTGGTCCAGCCTCAGATCATCAAG
ACAGATTCCCTTGTTTTGACCACACTGAAGACAGATGGCAGCCCTGTTATGGCTGCGGTCCAGAACCCGG
CCCTCACCGCCCTCACCACCCCTATCCAGACGGCTGCCCTTCAAGTACCAACCCTGGTGGGCAGCAGTGG
GACCATTCTGACCACAATGCCTGTAATGATGGGGCAAGAGAAAGTGCCCATTAAGCAGGTACCTGGGGGA
GTCAAGCAGCTTGAGCCCCCCAAAGAAGGAGAAAGGCGGACAACCCATAATATCATTGAGAAACGATATC
GCTCCTCCATCAATGACAAAATCATCGAATTGAAAGACCTGGTCATGGGGACAGACGCCAAGATGCACAA
GTCTGGCGTTCTGAGGAAGGCCATTGATTACATCAAATACTTGCAGCAGGTCAATCATAAACTGCGCCAG
GAGAACATGGTGCTGAGGCTGGCAAATCAAAAGAACAAGCTTCTAAAGGGCATCGACCTAGGCAGTCTGG
TGGACAATGAGGTGGACCTGAAGATCGAGGACTTTAATCAGAATGTCCTTCTGATGTCCCCCCCAGCCTC
TGACTCAGGGTCCCAGGCTGGCTTCTCTCCCTACTCCATTGACTCTGAGCCAGGAAGCCCTCTATTGGAT
GATGCAAAGGTCAAAGATGAACCAGACTCTCCTCCTGTGGCACTGGGCATGGTAGACCGCTCACGGCTCG
ACTCTAGAGGGCCCGTTTAAACCCGCTGATCAGCCTCGACTGTGCCTTCTAGTTGCCAGCCATCTGTTGT
TTGCCCCTCCCCCGTGCCTTCCTTGACCCTGGAAGGTGCCACTCCCACTGTCCTTTCCTAATAAAATGAG
GAAATTGCATCGCATTGTCTGAGTAGGTGTCATTCTATTCTGGGGGGTGGGGTGGGGCAGGACAGCAAGG
GGGAGGATTGGGAAGACAATAGCAGGCATGCTGGGGATGCGGTGGGCTCTATGGCTTCTGAGGCGGAAAG
AACCAGCTGGGGCTCTAGGGGGTATCCCC
[124 nt withheld, positions 2760-2883]
C
[91 nt withheld, positions 2885-2975]
A
[49 nt withheld, positions 2977-3025]
CCTTTGACGTTGGAGTCCACGTTCTTT
[37 nt withheld, positions 3053-3089]
ACCCTATCTCGGTCTATTCTTTTGATTTATAAGGGATTTTGCCGATTTCGGCCTATTGGTTAAAAAATGA
GCTGATTTAACAAAAATTTAACGCGAATTAATTCTGTGGAATGTGTGTCAGTTAGGGTGTGGAAAGTCCC
CAGGCTCCCCAGCAGGCAGAAGTATGCAAAGCATGCATCTCAATTAGTCAGCAACCAGGTGTGGAAAGTC
CCCAGGCTCCCCAGCAGGCAGAAGTATGCAAAGCATGCATCTCAATTAGTCAGCAACCATAGTCCCGCCC
CTAACTCCGCCCATCCCGCCCCTAACTCCGCCCAGTTCCGCCCATTCTCCGCCCCATGGCTGACTAATTT
TTTTTATTTATGCAGAGGCCGAGGCCGCCTCTGCCTCTGAGCTATTCCAGAAGTAGTGAGGAGGCTTTTT
TGGAGGCCTAGGCTTTTGCAAAAAGCTCCCGGGAGCTTGTATATCCATTTTCGGATCTGATCAAGAGACA
GGATGAGGATCGTTTCGCATGATTGAACAAGATGGATTGCACGCAGGTTCTCCGGCCGCTTGGGTGGAGA
GGCTATTCGGCTATGACTGGGCACAACAGACAATCGGCTGCTCTGATGCCGCCGTGTTCCGGCTGTCAGC
GCAGGGGCGCCCGGTTCTTTTTGTCAAGACCGACCTGTCCGGTGCCCTGAATGAACTGCAGGACGAGGCA
GCGCGGCTATCGTGGCTGGCCACGACGGGCGTTCCTTGCGCAGCTGTGCTCGACGTTGTCACTGAAGCGG
GAAGGGACTGGCTGCTATTGGGCGAAGTGCCGGGGCAGGATCTCCTGTCATCTCACCTTGCTCCTGCCGA
GAAAGTATCCATCATGGCTGATGCAATGCGGCGGCTGCATACGCTTGATCCGGCTACCTGCCCATTCGAC
CACCAAGCGAAACATCGCATCGAGCGAGCACGTACTCGGATGGAAGCCGGTCTTGTCGATCAGGATGATC
TGGACGAAGAGCATCAGGGGCTCGCGCCAGCCGAACTGTTCGCCAGGCTCAAGGCGCGCATGCCCGACGG
CGAGGATCTCGTCGTGACCCATGGCGATGCCTGCTTGCCGAATATCATGGTGGAAAATGGCCGCTTTTCT
GGATTCATCGACTGTGGCCGGCTGGGTGTGGCGGACCGCTATCAGGACATAGCGTTGGCTACCCGTGATA
TTGCTGAAGAGCTTGGCGGCGAATGGGCTGACCGCTTCCTCGTGCTTTACGGTATCGCCGCTCCCGATTC
GCAGCGCATCGCCTTCTATCGCCTTCTTGACGAGTTCTTCTGAGCGGGACTCTGGGGTTCGAAATGACCG
ACCAAGCGACGCCCAACCTGCCATCACGAGATTTCGATTCCACCGCCGCCTTCTATGAAAGGTTGGGCTT
CGGAATCGTTTTCCGGGACGCCGGCTGGATGATCCTCCAGCGCGGGGATCTCATGCTGGAGTTCTTCGCC
CACCCCAACTTGTTTATTGCAGCTTATAATGGTTACAAATAAAGCAATAGCATCACAAATTTCACAAATA
AAGCATTTTTTTCACTGCATTCTAGTTGTGGTTTGTCCAAACTCATCAATGTATCTTATCATGTCTGTAT
ACCGTCGACCTCTAGCTAGAGCTTGGCGTAATCATGGTCATAGCTGTTTCCTGTGTGAAATTGTTATCCG
CTCACAATTCCACACAACATACGAGCCGGAAGCATAAAGTGTAAAGCCTGGGGTGCCTAATGAGTGAGCT
AACTCACATTAATTGCGTTGCGCTCACTGCCCGCTTTCCAGTCGGGAAACCTGTCGTGCCAGCTGCATTA
ATGAATCGGCCAACGCGCGGGGAGAGGCGGTTTGCGTATTGGGCGCTCTTCCGCTTCCTCGCTCACTGAC
TCGCTGCGCTCGGTCGTTCGGCTGCGGCGAGCGGTATCAGCTCACTCAAAGGCGGTAATACGGTTATCCA
CAGAATCAGGGGATAACGCAGGAAAGAACATGTGAGCAAAAGGCCAGCAAAAGGCCAGGAACCGTAAAAA
GGCCGCGTTGCTGGCGTTTTTCCATAGGCTCCGCCCCCCTGACGAGCATCACAAAAATCGACGCTCAAGT
CAGAGGTGGCGAAACCCGACAGGACTATAAAGATACCAGGCGTTTCCCCCTGGAAGCTCCCTCGTGCGCT
CTCCTGTTCCGACCCTGCCGCTTACCGGATACCTGTCCGCCTTTCTCCCTTCGGGAAGCGTGGCGCTTTC
TCATAGCTCACGCTGTAGGTATCTCAGTTCGGTGTAGGTCGTTCGCTCCAAGCTGGGCTGTGTGCACGAA
CCCCCCGTTCAGCCCGACCGCTGCGCCTTATCCGGTAACTATCGTCTTGAGTCCAACCCGGTAAGACACG
ACTTATCGCCACTGGCAGCAGCCACTGGTAACAGGATTAGCAGAGCGAGGTATGTAGGCGGTGCTACAGA
GTTCTTGAAGTGGTGGCCTAACTACGGCTACACTAGAAGAACAGTATTTGGTATCTGCGCTCTGCTGAAG
CCAGTTACCTTCGGAAAAAGAGTTGGTAGCTCTTGATCCGGCAAACAAACCACCGCTGGTAGCGGTGGTT
TTTTTGTTTGCAAGCAGCAGATTACGCGCAGAAAAAAAGGATCTCAAGAAGATCCTTTGATCTTTTCTAC
GGGGTCTGACGCTCAGTGGAACGAAAACTCACGTTAAGGGATTTTGGTCATGAGATTATCAAAAAGGATC
TTCACCTAGATCCTTTTAAATTAAAAATGAAGTTTTAAATCAATCTAAAGTATATATGAGTAAACTTGGT
CTGACAGTTACCAATGCTTAATCAGTGAGGCACCTATCTCAGCGATCTGTCTATTTCGTTCATCCATAGT
TGCCTGACTCCCCGTCGTGTAGATAACTACGATACGGGAGGGCTTACCATCTGGCCCCAGTGCTGCAATG
ATACCGCGAGACCCACGCTCACCGGCTCCAGATTTATCAGCAATAAACCAGCCAGCCGGAAGGGCCGAGC
GCAGAAGTGGTCCTGCAACTTTATCCGCCTCCATCCAGTCTATTAATTGTTGCCGGGAAGCTAGAGTAAG
TAGTTCGCCAGTTAATAGTTTGCGCAACGTTGTTGCCATTGCTACAGGCATCGTGGTGTCACGCTCGTCG
TTTGGTATGGCTTCATTCAGCTCCGGTTCCCAACGATCAAGGCGAGTTACATGATCCCCCATGTTGTGCA
AAAAAGCGGTTAGCTCCTTCGGTCCTCCGATCGTTGTCAGAAGTAAGTTGGCCGCAGTGTTATCACTCAT
GGTTATGGCAGCACTGCATAATTCTCTTACTGTCATGCCATCCGTAAGATGCTTTTCTGTGACTGGTGAG
TACTCAACCAAGTCATTCTGAGAATAGTGTATGCGGCGACCGAGTTGCTCTTGCCCGGCGTCAATACGGG
ATAATACCGCGCCACATAGCAGAACTTTAAAAGTGCTCATCATTGGAAAACGTTCTTCGGGGCGAAAACT
CTCAAGGATCTTACCGCTGTTGAGATCCAGTTCGATGTAACCCACTCGTGCACCCAACTGATCTTCAGCA
TCTTTTACTTTCACCAGCGTTTCTGGGTGAGCAAAAACAGGAAGGCAAAATGCCGCAAAAAAGGGAATAA
GGGCGACACGGAAATGTTGAATACTCATACTCTTCCTTTTTCAATATTATTGAAGCATTTATCAGGGTTA
TTGTCTCATGAGCGGATACATATTTGAATGTATTTAGAAAAATAAACAAATAGGGGTTCCGCGCACATTT
CCCCGAAAAGTGCCACCTGACGTC
Features (pLannotate 1.2.2; 22 found; start..end, strand, type, name):
     28..80      -  misc_feature   bom (fragment): basis of mobility region from pBR322
    235..614     +  enhancer       CMV enhancer: human cytomegalovirus immediate early enhancer
    615..818     +  promoter       CMV promoter: human cytomegalovirus (CMV) immediate early promoter
    814..847     +  LTR            5' LTR (truncated) (fragment): truncated 5' long terminal repeat (LTR) from HIV-1
    863..881     +  promoter       T7 promoter: promoter for bacteriophage T7 RNA polymerase
    911..934     +  CDS            3xFLAG (fragment): three tandem FLAG® epitope tags
    935..958     +  CDS            3xFLAG (fragment): three tandem FLAG® epitope tags
   1004..2449    +  CDS            SREBF2 (fragment): SRBP2_HUMAN - Also known as BHLHD2, SREBP2 From Homo sapiens (Human).
   2490..2714    +  polyA_signal   bGH poly(A) signal: bovine growth hormone polyadenylation signal
   2718..2739    +  promoter       SV40 promoter (fragment): SV40 enhancer and early promoter
   2760..3188    +  rep_origin     f1 ori (sequence partly withheld): f1 bacteriophage origin of replication; arrow indicates direction of (+) strand synthesis
   3202..3531    +  promoter       SV40 promoter: SV40 enhancer and early promoter
   3598..4389    +  CDS            neo: KKA2_KLEPN - Also known as kan, nptII. Experimental evidence at protein level: Swiss-Prot protein existence level 1. Resistance to kanamycin, neomycin, paromomycin, ribostamycin, butirosin and gentamicin B. From Klebsiella pneumoniae.
   4413..4571    +  CDS            ble (fragment): BLE_KLEPN - Experimental evidence at protein level: Swiss-Prot protein existence level 1. Binding protein with a strong affinity to the bleomycin family of antibiotics. Binds to CL990; an antimitotic-antibiotic compound. From Klebsiella pneumoniae.
   4566..4687    +  polyA_signal   SV40 poly(A) signal: SV40 polyadenylation signal
   4760..4776    -  protein_bind   lac operator: The lac repressor binds to the lac operator to inhibit transcription in E. coli. This inhibition can be relieved by adding lactose or isopropyl-β-D-thiogalactopyranoside (IPTG). lac repressor encoded by lacI
   4784..4814    -  promoter       lac promoter: promoter for the E. coli lac operon
   4829..4850    -  protein_bind   CAP binding site: CAP binding activates transcription in the presence of cAMP. E. coli catabolite activator protein
   4863..4955    -  CDS            lacI (fragment): lac repressor; lacI; The lac repressor binds to the lac operator to inhibit transcription in E. coli. This inhibition can be relieved by adding lactose or isopropyl-β-D-thiogalactopyranoside (IPTG).
   5138..5726    -  rep_origin     ori: high-copy-number ColE1/pMB1/pBR322/pUC origin of replication
   5897..6757    -  CDS            AmpR: β-lactamase; bla; confers resistance to ampicillin, carbenicillin, and related antibiotics
   6758..6862    -  promoter       AmpR promoter: bla
