[The description below was written by a language model from this plasmid's Addgene catalogue record and pLannotate feature annotations shown in this document.]
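Description:
pcDNA3.1-2xFLAG-SREBP-2 is a mammalian expression plasmid built on the Invitrogen pcDNA3.1+ backbone, with a sequenced length of about 6.9 kb. It is propagated in E. coli through a high-copy ColE1/pUC-type origin and selected with ampicillin via the β-lactamase gene. The backbone also carries an f1 phage origin and an SV40 early promoter–driven neomycin phosphotransferase cassette with an SV40 polyadenylation signal, which would allow G418 selection of stably transfected mammalian cells. Several short annotations in the feature table (HIV-1 LTR, ble, lacI and bom fragments, and a small SV40 promoter piece) appear to be partial matches to backbone remnants rather than functional elements.

The payload is a roughly 1.4 kb human SREBF2 fragment encoding amino acids 1–482 of sterol regulatory element binding protein 2, cloned between NheI and XbaI. It is transcribed from the CMV immediate-early enhancer/promoter and terminated by the bovine growth hormone polyadenylation signal. A T7 promoter upstream of the insert provides a sequencing primer site and a route to in vitro transcription. Two tandem FLAG epitopes are fused to the N terminus; the annotation software labels these as two fragments of a 3xFLAG tag. According to the depositor, this truncation corresponds to the mature form of SREBP-2. It goes to the nucleus and activates target genes directly, unlike the full-length inactive precursor, which is tethered to the endoplasmic reticulum. The coding sequence differs from the reference protein at L7V, G76S, K395R and I482L, which the depositor considers possible natural variants with no known functional consequence. The associated work concerns coactivator interactions in SREBP-driven gene activation, and the FLAG tag permits detection or immunoprecipitation of the expressed protein.
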