Addgene plasmid #26807: pcDNA3.1-2xFLAG-SREBP-2
Depositing lab: Timothy Osborne. Depositing organization: Sanford Burnham Prebys Medical Discovery Institute. Publication: Selective coactivator interactions in gene activation by SREBP-1a and -1c. Toth JI, Datta S, Athanikar JN, Freedman LP, Osborne TF. Mol Cell Biol. 2004 Sep . 24(18):8288-300. 10.1128/MCB.24.18.8288-8300.2004 PubMed 15340088.
Backbone
  Vector backbone: pcDNA3.1+
  Backbone manufacturer: Invitrogen
  Backbone size w/o insert (bp): 5400
  Vector type: Mammalian Expression
Growth in bacteria
  Bacterial resistance: Ampicillin, 100 μg/mL
  Growth temperature: 37°C
  Growth strain: DH5alpha
  Copy number: High Copy
Gene/Insert
  Gene/Insert name: Sterol Regulatory Element Binding Protein 2 (alt names: SREBP-2; SREBF2; SREBP2)
  Species: H. sapiens (human)
  Insert size (bp): 1440
  Mutation: L7V, G76S, K395R and I482L
  Entrez Gene: SREBF2 (a.k.a. SREBP-2, SREBP2, bHLHd2)
  Promoter: CMV
  Tag / fusion protein: 2x FLAG (N terminal on insert)
  Cloning method: Restriction Enzyme; 5′ cloning site NheI (not destroyed); 3′ cloning site Xba I (not destroyed)
  Sequencing primers: 5′ T7; 3′ BGH-rev
Terms and licenses: Academic/Nonprofit Terms; Industry Terms: Not Available to Industry
Depositor comments: This plasmid expresses the truncated mature SREBP-2 protein (aa 1-482) which is targeted to the nucleus where it activates gene expression and not the full length SREBP-2 inactive precursor protein that is tethered to the endoplasmic reticulum. The plasmid was cloned similarly to the SREBP-1a and 1c constructs that are described in the publication listed below. Please note that the SREBP-2 sequence contains L7V, G76S, K395R and I482L when compared to GenBank entry NP_004590.2. These changes may represent natural variants and have no known functional consequences. This is the exact plasmid used in the associated article listed below.
How to cite: pcDNA3.1-2xFLAG-SREBP-2 was a gift from Timothy Osborne (Addgene plasmid # 26807 ; http://n2t.net/addgene:26807 ; RRID:Addgene_26807)
