>Addgene plasmid #26807 | pcDNA3.1-2xFLAG-SREBP-2 | addgene partial sequence | sequence record 41907 | BGH-rev
CCTCTAGAGTCGAGCCGTGAGCGGTCTACCATGCCCAGTGCCACAGGAGGAGAGTCTGGTTCATCTTTGA
CCTTTGCATCATCCAATAGAGGGCTTCCTGGCTCAGAGTCAATGGAGTAGGGAGAGAAGCCAGCCTGGGA
CCCTGAGTCAGAGGCTGGGGGGGACATCAGAAGGACATTCTGATTAAAGTCCTCGATCTTCAGGTCCACC
TCATTGTCCACCAGACTGCCTAGGTCGATGCCCTTTAGAAGCTTGTTCTTTTGATTTGCCAGCCTCAGCA
CCATGTTCTCCTGGCGCAGTTTATGATTGACCTGCTGCAAGTATTTGATGTAATCAATGGCCTTCCTCAG
AACGCCAGACTTGTGCATCTTGGCGTCTGTCCCCATGACCAGGTCTTTCAATTCGATGATTTTGTCATTG
ATGGAGGAGCGATATCGTTTCTCAATGATATTATGGGTTGTCCGCCTTTCTCCTTCTTTGGGGGGCTCAA
GCTGCTTGACTCCCCCAGGTACCTGCTTAATGGGCACTTTCTCTTGCCCCATCATTACAGGCATTGTGGT
CAGAATGGTCCCACTGCTGCCCACCAGGGTTGGTACTTGAAGGGCAGCCGTCTGGATAGGGGTGGTGAGG
GCGGTGAGGGCCGGGTTCTGGACCGCAGCCATAACAGGGCTGCCATCTGTCTTCAGTGTGGTCAAAACAA
GGGAATCTGTCTTGATGATCTGAGGCTGGACCAGGACCGGGACCTGCTGCACCTGTGGCGCAGCAACTGT
CTGCACCGTA
