>Addgene plasmid #26807 | pcDNA3.1-2xFLAG-SREBP-2 | addgene partial sequence | sequence record 135897 | CMV-F 5'-CGCAAATGGGCGGTAGGCGTG-3'
ACTAGAGAACCCACTGCTTACTGGCTTATCGAAATTAATACGACTCACTATAGGGAGACCCAAGCTGGCT
AGCTCGAGCTATGGATTACAAGGATGACGACGATAAGGATTACAAGGATGACGACGATAAGAAGCTTGGT
ACCGAGCTCGGATCCAGCCCGGGCGAATTCAGATCCATGGACGACAGCGGCGAGGTGGGTGGTCTGGAGA
CCATGGAGACCCTCACGGAGCTGGGCGACGAGCTGACCCTGGGAGACATCGACGAGATGCTGCAATTTGT
CAGTAATCAAGTGGGAGAGTTCCCTGACTTGTTTTCAGAACAGCTGTGTAGCTCCTTTCCTGGCAGTGGT
GGTAGTGGTAGCAGCAGCGGCAGCAGTGGCAGCAGCAGCAGCAGCAGCAATAGCAGGGGCAGCAGCAGCG
GAGCTGTGGACCCTTCAGTGCAACGGTCATTCACCCAGGTCACATTACCTTCCTTCTCTCCCTCGGCGGC
CTCCCCACAGGCTCCAACTCTGCAAGTCAAGGTTTCTCCCACCTCAGTTCCCACCACACCCAGGGCAACT
CCTATTCTTCAGCCCCGCCCCCAGCCCCAGCCTCAACCTCAAACTCAGCTGCAACAACAGACGGTAATGA
TCACGCCAACATTCAGCACCACTCCGCAGACGAGGATCATCCAGCAGCCTTTGATATACCAGAATGCAGC
TACTAGCTTTCAAGTCCTTCAGCCTCAAGTCCAAAGCCTGGTGACATCCTCCCAGGTACAGCCGGTCACC
ATTCAGCAGCAGGTGCAGACAGTACAGGCCCAGCGGGTGCTGACACAAACGGCCAATGGCACGCTGCA
